Addgene plasmid #184105: pT22Apowriter2(#340)
Purpose: cyclofen-inducible apoptosis activation and imaging (tEosFP) in zebrafish permanent transgenic
Depositing lab: Sophie Vriz. Depositing organization: College de France. Publication: Optical control and study of biological processes at the single-cell level in a live organism. Feng Z, Zhang W, Xu J, Gauron C, Ducos B, Vriz S, Volovitch M, Jullien L, Weiss S, Bensimon D. Rep Prog Phys. 2013 Jul;76(7):072601. doi: 10.1088/0034-4885/76/7/072601. Epub 2013 Jun 14. PubMed 23764902.
Backbone
  Vector backbone: pT22 (pT2AL200R150G derivative)
  Backbone manufacturer: modified by M Volovitch from pT2AL200R150 of A Urasaki; Urasaki et al 2006, Genetics 174:639)
  Backbone size w/o insert (bp): 8017
  Vector type: Zebrafish transgenesis (blue eyes)
Growth in bacteria
  Bacterial resistance: Ampicillin, 100 μg/mL
  Growth temperature: 37°C
  Growth strain: DH5alpha
  Copy number: High Copy
Gene/Insert
  Gene/Insert name: myr-DIAP1-5myc-tEosFP-nls'-P2A-Casp9-ERT2
  Species: Rous Sarcoma V (myr), fruitfly (DIAP1), human (myc, ERT2), rodent Hepacivirus (nls'), PTV-1 (P2A), mouse (Caspase9)
  Insert size (bp): 3875
  Mutation: DIAP1: deleted 1-2, N19G, N20V, deleted 146-438; ERT2: G400V, M543A, L544A, deleted 1-281;
  Promoter: Zf-Ubi
  Tag / fusion protein: internal tag: 5myc (N terminal on insert)
  Cloning method: Restriction Enzyme; 5′ cloning site BamHI (not destroyed); 3′ cloning site SnaBI (not destroyed)
  Sequencing primers: 5′ ubidir; 3′ SVLrev34
Resource information
  A portion of this plasmid was derived from a plasmid made by: synthetic ERT2
Terms and licenses: Academic/Nonprofit Terms; Industry Terms: Not Available to Industry
Depositor comments: myr; DIAP1: NP_001261916; 5myc; tEosFP: AAV54099; nls; P2A: AIE57569; Casp9: NP_056548; ERT2: NP_000116; polycistronic mRNA expressing both inducible apoptosis trigger (Casp9-ERT2) and apoptosis sensor (myr-DIAP1-tEosFP-nls); gCRY:CFP as a marker of transgenesis;
How to cite: pT22Apowriter2(#340) was a gift from Sophie Vriz (Addgene plasmid # 184105 ; http://n2t.net/addgene:184105 ; RRID:Addgene_184105)
