[The description below was written by a language model from this plasmid's Addgene catalogue record and pLannotate feature annotations shown in this document.]
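Description:
pT22Apowriter2(#340) is a zebrafish transgenesis plasmid built on pT22, a modified derivative of the Tol2 transposon vector pT2AL200R150G, and intended for making permanent transgenic lines. In bacteria it is maintained at high copy through a ColE1/pUC-type origin with ampicillin selection (AmpR under its bla promoter); a fragment of the f1 origin and a T3 promoter are also annotated. The Tol2 arms and the promoters are not picked up by the automated feature table, which leaves a large unannotated stretch upstream of the insert. Short hits to CEN4 and lacI are probably incidental matches.

The payload is a roughly 3.9 kb polycistronic cassette, recorded as driven by the zebrafish ubiquitin (Zf-Ubi) promoter and terminated by an SV40 poly(A) signal. Its first product is an apoptosis sensor: a Src-type myristoylation signal, a truncated and mutated fragment of Drosophila DIAP1, five Myc epitope tags, the photoconvertible fluorescent protein tEosFP and a nuclear localisation signal. The layout suggests a membrane-tethered reporter whose fluorescent, NLS-bearing portion would relocate to the nucleus if caspases cleave the DIAP1 segment, although the record does not spell out this mechanism. A P2A peptide separates the sensor from the trigger, mouse caspase-9 fused to ERT2, the mutated human estrogen receptor ligand-binding domain, which makes caspase-9 activity dependent on the ligand cyclofen.

A separate, oppositely oriented ECFP cassette with its own SV40 poly(A) corresponds to the depositor's gCRY:CFP marker, giving "blue eyes" that identify transgenic carriers. The construct is used for cyclofen-inducible activation of apoptosis with simultaneous imaging of the response in live zebrafish.
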