Features (pLannotate 1.2.2; 20 found; start..end, strand, type, name):
      4..131     +  rep_origin     f1 ori (fragment) (sequence partly withheld): f1 bacteriophage origin of replication; arrow indicates direction of (+) strand synthesis
    152..170     -  promoter       T3 promoter: promoter for bacteriophage T3 RNA polymerase
    399..520     -  polyA_signal   SV40 poly(A) signal: SV40 polyadenylation signal
    540..1253    -  CDS            ECFP: ECFP is a basic (constitutively fluorescent) cyan fluorescent protein published in 1996, derived from Aequorea victoria. It has low acid sensitivity.
   5189..5212    -  misc_feature   CEN4 (fragment): S. cerevisiae CEN4 centromere
   5662..5682    +  CDS            myr: N-myristoylation signal from Src kinase (Pellman et al., 1985; Kaplan et al., 1988)
   5722..6159    +  CDS            Diap1 (fragment): DIAP1_DROME - Also known as Iap1, th. Experimental evidence at protein level: Swiss-Prot protein existence level 1. Anti-apoptotic protein which functions as a caspase regulator, using its E3 ubiquitin-protein ligase activity to smother caspase activity. Binds, ubiquitinates and inactivates initiator caspase Dronc, and effector caspases Drice and Dcp-1. Acts as a Nedd8- E3 ubiquitin-protein ligase for Drice. Suppresses apoptosis by targeting the apoptosome for ubiquitination and inactivation. Plays an important role in cell motility. Overexpression suppresses rpr and hid- dependent cell death
   6184..6213    +  CDS            Myc: Myc (human c-Myc proto-oncogene) epitope tag
   6223..6252    +  CDS            Myc: Myc (human c-Myc proto-oncogene) epitope tag
   6262..6291    +  CDS            Myc: Myc (human c-Myc proto-oncogene) epitope tag
   6301..6330    +  CDS            Myc: Myc (human c-Myc proto-oncogene) epitope tag
   6340..6369    +  CDS            Myc: Myc (human c-Myc proto-oncogene) epitope tag
   6406..7080    +  CDS            EosFP: EosFP is a photoconvertible green/yellow fluorescent protein published in 2004, derived from Lobophyllia hemprichii.
   7174..8535    +  CDS            Casp9: CASP9_MOUSE - Also known as Mch6. Experimental evidence at protein level: Swiss-Prot protein existence level 1. Involved in the activation cascade of caspases responsible for apoptosis execution. Binding of caspase-9 to Apaf-1 leads to activation of the protease which then cleaves and activates caspase-3. Promotes DNA damage-induced apoptosis in a ABL1/c-Abl-dependent manner. Proteolytically cleaves poly(ADP-ribose) polymerase (PARP) (By similarity). From Mus musculus (Mouse).
   8584..9516    +  CDS            ERT2: mutated ligand-binding domain of the human estrogen receptor (Feil et al., 1997)
   9533..9662    -  polyA_signal   SV40 poly(A) signal: SV40 polyadenylation signal
   9910..9963    -  CDS            lacI (fragment): lac repressor; lacI; The lac repressor binds to the lac operator to inhibit transcription in E. coli. This inhibition can be relieved by adding lactose or isopropyl-β-D-thiogalactopyranoside (IPTG).
  10146..10734   -  rep_origin     ori: high-copy-number ColE1/pMB1/pBR322/pUC origin of replication
  10905..11765   -  CDS            AmpR: β-lactamase; bla; confers resistance to ampicillin, carbenicillin, and related antibiotics
  11766..11870   -  promoter       AmpR promoter: bla
>Addgene plasmid #184105 | pT22Apowriter2(#340) | addgene full sequence | sequence record 363997 | Addgene NGS Result
CTG
[124 nt withheld, positions 4-127]
CGCCCGATACTCCAGCTTTTGTTCCCTTTAGTGAGGGTTAATTGCGCGTTACACAGAGGTGTAAAGTACT
TGAGTAATTTTACTTGATTACTGTACTTAAGTATTATTTTTGGGGATTTTTACTTTACTTGAGTACAATT
AAAAATCAATACTTTTACTTTTACTTAATTACATTTTTTTAGAAAAAAAAGTACTTTTTACTCCTTACAA
TTTTATTTACAGTCAAAAAGTACTTATTTTTTGGAGATCACTTCCTCAGGACCAGACATGATAAGATACA
TTGATGAGTTTGGACAAACCACAACTAGAATGCAGTGAAAAAAATGCTTTATTTGTGAAATTTGTGATGC
TATTGCTTTATTTGTAACCATTATAAGCTGCAATAAACAAGTTGCGTGCGCATTTATTTAAGGTACAGCT
CGTCCATGCCGAGAGTGATCCCGGCGGCGGTCACGAACTCCAGCAGGACCATGTGATCGCGCTTCTCGTT
GGGGTCTTTGCTCAGGGCGGACTGGGTGCTCAGGTAGTGGTTGTCGGGCAGCAGCACGGGGCCGTCGCCG
ATGGGGGTGTTCTGCTGGTAGTGGTCGGCGAGCTGCACGCTGCCGTCCTCGATGTTGTGGCGGATCTTGA
AGTTGGCCTTGATGCCGTTCTTCTGCTTGTCGGCGGTGATATAGACGTTGTGGCTGATGTAGTTGTACTC
CAGCTTGTGCCCCAGGATGTTGCCGTCCTCCTTGAAGTCGATGCCCTTCAGCTCGATGCGGTTCACCAGG
GTGTCGCCCTCGAACTTCACCTCGGCGCGGGTCTTGTAGTTGCCGTCGTCCTTGAAGAAGATGGTGCGCT
CCTGGACGTAGCCTTCGGGCATGGCGGACTTGAAGAAGTCGTGCTGCTTCATGTGGTCGGGGTAGCGGCT
GAAGCACTGCACGCCCCAGGTCAGGGTGGTCACGAGGGTGGGCCAGGGCACGGGCAGCTTGCCGGTGGTG
CAGATGAACTTCAGGGTCAGCTTGCCGTAGGTGGCATCGCCCTCGCCCTCGCCGGACACGCTGAACTTGT
GGCCGTTTACGTCGCCGTCCAGCTCGACCAGGATGGGCACCACCCCGGTGAACAGCTCCTCGCCCTTGCT
CACCATGTCGGCTGGCGACCGGTGGATCATCCCCCGCAAGTCTGACTGAGTGGAAGTTTCAGTTCAATGG
AAGGGAGAAAAGAGCCAGCCTTTATATATGTCATGTATTGCTGCTGTCTGCATGCGATGAACCTAGAGCT
TACTTTTTCTGTCAAGTAAGGCAAAAGCAGAGAACCTTTGTCTTGCATTGTGTTTGATGTTGTGCTGTGA
CAGTCATTTCTTAGTTCATGCTGGTACTTTTGTTCCATAGCTTTACCCAAAGAGTTATCCAGCATTCCCA
GTTATTCCAAAAACTCAATGTCACAAATTTTCCAGTCCATTGCTTAGCAGCGTTGACCCCGGAGACCCTG
ATGTGGTAATTTACAGTGCAATTCAGTTGCTGGTCCAAACACTTTGTAACAGTTTAAAGAATTGTGGTTA
CTAGTAAATCCTTAATTTGGCATCATCTAGGTGTCATTCTTTGCCACTTTTGAATCACACAAATGAACCA
AACAATGGTTAGCTAGCATCAAACATTTACCAAATAATCTCATCAGTGTCACCCCAATGTTTAAGAAGCC
ACATTTTATGTCCCCAGATATATTAATATTATTTTATATATAATTTAAAATAGTAATGTGGTGTTACTGT
ATTTGTCATATAACGCAATATATACAGTATGTCTTTATCTGTATCAATTTTGTGGTCACACCATCAATAA
ACTCCAGTTTAATTATTTAAAATTGGGTAGTGATAACCATATAAAGGAACAGTGGCTAGTTCCATGTTGT
AGCTCCCAACCTGCTTTCAGGTGATCCATGCAGTGTCGTATAAAAAGGTAACAATTTTTAACCTTGGAAA
GCAAGTACACTTAAGGTCCCAGATCTGAAGCTACCCCTAACACACTATTCTACACACAGAAAATGCTCTT
CACTAGGTCGAGACCAGCAAAGTTCTAGAATTTGTCGAAACATTTATGTTATATATTTCCTGAAAAAAAT
TCTGAGTAAGTTCTTAAGTGTTATTGCCAGCAACATAAACAACAGACGGCAAAATGAATAAATGATAACA
AAGCAGTAGGCTTAAATAAACCTAATTTTTATAGGCTGTTCTCTACAACCCTCAAACAGTGATTAGTTTT
GTACTTATAAACTTGCCCTTTCATTCATATTTCAAGAAAATTGGTTCAGAAGATCTGGATATTCTAGCAG
TTGTTCAAGCTCATGGAGGGATCAGTGACCTGATTCCACAATGACTAGGCCTAATCCAGAAATTAGATGA
CTGTCAACATAAAAAGGCACAGCACTCACTAGCTGCCCTATATATTTTATTATATTTTACATATATTATT
TTATTTATTTAGCTCTGAGTGCTGTACTTTCTGGTTAAAGAAAACTGCTTACAACAGCTAACCTGTACTA
CCTCAGGCTCAGGGAATTTGGAACAGGTTTGTCTGGTTTGTTTCTTTAACCATGCATGCTTGTTTTCAAC
TATGGCAACACAGTCACATGGGACATTACAGAAATGATTTGTCGATGACATGCGACTTTTCTTTAATAAA
GCGCAAAGATCCCAAAAAGCAAACTTTTAACAAAAATCATATAATTATATTTTCAATCCAGCTTTGTAGC
AACTTTGTGCTGCTGTTCACTCAGCAACAGATAGTCAGTATAAGGTCAGTGTGTCTCAAAGCAGTGCCAT
CTGTTTCACACATTGCGTTCTATATATAAGTGTGCTGGTTGACACGACACTGTATAAGGCCTAGGCTAAA
ACACAAACAATGTAGAATGACACTGTGTTTTTTTTGTAAACAAATGTTGTTTTTGGTTAAACATCTTTGT
GAAAACATCCTCCTGTCATGTATTTGCTATATTCAAATGTTAAACCCGTGCAGAATAGAACATATACAAA
AAAAAACAACACAACACATTTTTAAACATTATTAAATATCAAGTATTGCTGGCAGTTCTGTTTCTGTTTT
ACAGTACCCTTTGCCACAGTTCTCCGCTTTTCCTGGTCCAGATTCCACAAGTCTGATTCACCAATAGCAA
AGCGAATAAACAACCAAAGCAGCCAATCACTGCTTGTAGACTGTCCTGCGAGACCGGCCCATTCCAGCAC
ATTCTGGAAACTTCCTTTATATGATAATTATAAATACATTTAAATTATTGATACAAAACATGTAATTCCT
AGAACATAACCATAGCAATCATTAGTTTTCAGGGTAATTATGTATTTTTAGGATTTGACTGCGGAAAGAT
CTGGTCATGTGACGTCTCATGAACGTCACGGCCCTGGGTTTCTATAAATACAGTAGGACTCTCGACCATC
GGCAGATTTTTCGAAGAAGAAGATCAGTTTCAGGAGCCGTACTGTTCCGTTTCAACGCAAATATTAACGG
TAAGAGCGAATTTCCTAGTTTGTTTTCATGCCATTCTTTAAAACCATAGCGTATTACTTTAATTATAGTA
AACTTTCGCTTTCTTTATTACAAGAGACGTTTTGTGTTGATTCTCCGCGGACATTTTCGGTCAGACAATC
AGAAAATGACCGCGGAGGACCAGTAACTTGCATTACACGTAAGTTAAATCTTCGTGTATTAAAATGGTTA
GGTTGTTAACGTCAAATAGGTTACCGTGTTTGCGTGTGATCAGGTTGGTTTTGTTAGATTTTTGTCAGTA
TTTTTAATTTATTTGTTTTAGTTTATTTATTTTTTTTGCTGAATCATAGTTTGTGAACAAAGAACCCGGA
TGTTACATACAGTACAGCCGCCATGTTACAGAGAGTTATAACTTAATCATTTTAAAAATAATTTTGCCTT
ACTTTTAGTTTGTCATGTTGAGAAATGAGGAAATGTTAAAATGAGGAAATATCCAATTAATTTAATATAT
CAAAATAATCCATGATTACAATGCACTGAACTGGAGAAAATTAAGATGTTTTCTAGTGTCATGAAACAAA
TGTAAGAGATGTACATTGTAGATGTTTTATGTCAAGAATTGGCTAGTTGATGCAGCATACTGGCGATACT
CAGTTGTAATAACAGTAACGTTACATGTTAATAGACTACTGAGTATGCTGTTCTGTCTATGTATGCTCTG
TAAGCTACGAGAAGGACTTTTTTAAACAGTAAAGGGTGCAATATTTTTACAAATTGAATTAAATAAAGGC
TGTCTATTAAGTAATATGCTTGATATTTTTCTTACTTGATCGGAAATAAGAAAAAATATAAACGTTGTTG
CTCTAAAAATCCTAGTTCAGTTTAGCCAACCACAAATACCTTTTTGTTCCTCCAACAGTTTTTTTTTCTT
CTCTATAATATTTGGCAGTCTATAGTACTCCAAATGTTTCCCCACAGTCTAACTAATTGGTACAGCCAAA
ATCATGACACTTATTGCAATAATAATTTTGGTTCATTGGCATTGTTGATAGCCTGTGCCACTAATATGGT
CGATTGATCATGCTTCAGGAAGAAAACTATATTGTTTGATGTAAGATTATTAAATCTTCACCTGCTTCCA
TTACAAACTATTCCCATCTTATTGAATTCTGGTATGTCTTAAAGGATTAGTTCACTTCCCAAATCAAAAT
TTACTTAGCCTTTTTTCATCCATGATCCCTTTTTTTCATCATTAATGAAGAAATTGTTTTTGAAAAAGTT
TCAAGATTTTTTTCTCTATATTGTGGAGCTTGTTAGTTTAAAATTCCAAAATGCAATATGTGGCTTCAAA
TGGTTCTAAATGATCCCAGTCAAGGAATAACAGTCTTATCTAATGAAACCATTAGACCTTTAAAAATAAA
AAAAATAAAAGTATTTATTTTTAAATGACTGAGTGATTAAGTTGAATTTCAGCGTTTCCTTACTGTGTAG
AAGTCCTTCCTTACTGGCCCCACCCTTTGGTTCTCTGCCAATCTGCTACCTAATGTAATGTTGTGGAACA
TTATTATTCTTTATTTCTTAATTTTTTATTTTTTATTTTAAAACAATGTAAACTGCACAGATGTGCAGTT
TGTTTAAAATGGCCAATGCTTTGGAAATGCATGACATAATTAGATTTCATGATGCACAAAGCCAAATCTC
AGAGCTTGTGCAAAATGAGCTATCATTTCACTAGGTAAGACCCTAAATTTTCATATAGGATCATTTGGAC
AATTTTGCTGCAGGTAAAATGCATTCTATAGTCCACTGTCAGCCATTGTTTTGGATAGTATTTATTTTTC
TCTACAAGTATAGTCAATAGTTTTCTATTATTTTAAAGGTTTGTAACATTTAAGGGTGACCAAATGCAAA
GTAAAATTTCATTTTCGGGTGAACTATCTCGTTTAACATGGGAGAAGTGCAAAACATACATTATTGGCTA
GAACATTGTAGTATTTTTTAAATGGAAATGTGTGATTGCTAATCTTACTTTGAATTTGTTTACAGGGATC
CATGATGGGGAGTAGCAAGAGCAAGCCTAAAGACCCTAGCCAGAGAAGCAGGGGATCTACCGGTGCATCT
GTTGTAGCTGATCTTCCGTCTTATGGACCTATCGCTTTCGATCAGGTGGATGGCGTCACGAACGCGACCC
AGCTATTCAAAAATAATATAAACAAAACCAGAATGAACGATTTAAACCGCGAGGAGACACGATTAAAGAC
CTTCACCGACTGGCCGCTAGATTGGCTGGATAAACGCCAGCTGGCCCAAACCGGCATGTACTTCACACAC
GCTGGCGACAAAGTTAAATGCTTTTTCTGCGGCGTGGAAATCGGTTGCTGGGAGCAGGAGGATCAGCCCG
TGCCGGAACATCAGCGATGGTCGCCCAACTGTCCACTGTTGCGCAGGAGAACTACCAACAATGTGCCGAT
CAATGCCGAAGCATTAGATCGCATCCTGCCGCCAATAAGCTACGACATCTGCGGCGCCAACGACTCGACG
CTAGAGATGAGGAGATCCCATCGATTTAAAGCTATGGAGCAAAAGCTCATTTCTGAAGAGGACTTGAATG
AAATGGAGCAAAAGCTCATTTCTGAAGAGGACTTGAATGAAATGGAGCAAAAGCTCATTTCTGAAGAGGA
CTTGAATGAAATGGAGCAAAAGCTCATTTCTGAAGAGGACTTGAATGAAATGGAGCAAAAGCTCATTTCT
GAAGAGGACTTGAATGAAATGGAGAGCTTGGGCGACCTCACCATGGTGAGTGCGATTAAGCCAGACATGA
AGATCAACCTCCGTATGGAAGGCAACGTAAACGGGCACCATTTTGTGATCGACGGAGATGGTACAGGCAA
GCCTTTTGAGGGAAAACAGAGTATGGATCTTGAAGTCAAAGAGGGCGGACCTCTGCCTTTTGCCTTTGAC
ATCCTGACTACCGCTTTCCATTACGGCAACAGGGTATTCGCCGAATATCCAGACCACATACAAGACTATT
TTAAGCAGTCGTTTCCTAAAGGATATTCGTGGGAACGCAGCTTGACTTTCGAGGACGGAGGCATTTGTAT
CGCCAGAAACGACATAACAATGGAAGGGGACACTTTCTATAATAAAGTTCGATTTCACGGTGTAAACTTT
CCCGCCAATGGTCCAGTTATGCAGAAGAAAACGCTGAAATGGGAGCCCTCCACTGAGAAAATGTATGTGC
GTGATGGAGTGCTGACGGGTGATATTACAATGGCTTTGTTGCTTGAAGGAAATGCCCATTACCGATGTGA
CTTCAGAACTACTTACAAAGCTAAAGAGAAGGGTGTCAAGTTACCAGGCTACCACTTTGTTGACCACTGT
ATTGAGATTTTAAGCCATGACAAAGATTACAACAAGGTTAAGCTGTATGAGCACGCTGTTGCTCATTCTG
GATTGCCTGACAATGCCAGGAGATCTCCCAAGAAGAGGAAGGTGAGATCTGCCACCAATTTTAGCCTCCT
GAAACAAGCAGGCGACGTTGAGGAGAATCCAGGACCGTCTCCCATGATGGACGAGGCGGACCGCCAGCTC
CTGAGAAGATGCAGGGTGCGCCTAGTGAGCGAGCTGCAAGTCGCGGAGCTGTGGGACGCTCTGCTGAGTC
GAGAGCTGTTCACGCGCGACATGATCGAGGATATTCAGCAGGCAGGATCTGGCTCTCGGCGGGATCAGGC
TAGGCAGCTCGTCACAGACCTGGAGACTAGAGGCCGCCAGGCTCTGCCTCTGTTCATCTCCTGCTTAGAG
GACACAGGCCAAGGCACCCTGGCTTCACTCTTGCAAAGCGGTCGGCAAGCAGCCAAGCAAGACCCAGAGG
CTGTTAAACCCCTAGACCATCTGGTGCCTGTGGTCCTGGGACCAATGGGACTCACAGCAAAGGAGCAGAG
AGTAGTGAAGCTGGACCCGTCACAGCCTGCCGTGGGAAACCTGACCCCAGTGGTGCTCGGACCTGAAGAA
CTCTGGCCTGCTCGCCTGAAGCCAGAGGTTCTCAGACCAGAAACACCTAGACCCGTGGACATTGGTTCTG
GTGGAGCCCATGATGTCTGTGTTCCAGGGAAGATCAGGGGACATGCAGATATGGCATACACCCTGGACTC
TGATCCCTGCGGCCACTGTCTCATCATCAACAATGTGAACTTCTGCCCTTCCTCGGGGCTCGGCACACGC
ACGGGCTCCAACTTGGACCGTGACAAACTGGAGCACCGATTCCGCTGGCTGCGCTTCATGGTGGAGGTGA
AGAACGACCTGACTGCTAAGAAAATGGTCACGGCTTTGATGGAGATGGCACACCGGAACCACCGTGCCCT
GGACTGCTTTGTGGTGGTCATCCTCTCTCATGGCTGCCAGGCCAGCCACCTCCAGTTCCCAGGTGCTGTT
TATGGGACAGATGGATGCTCCGTGTCCATTGAGAAAATTGTGAACATCTTTAACGGAAGCGGCTGCCCTA
GCCTGGGAGGGAAGCCCAAACTGTTCTTCATCCAGGCTTGCGGAGGTGAGCAGAAAGACCACGGCTTTGA
GGTGGCTTGCACTTCCTCTCAGGGCAGAACCTTGGACAGTGACTCTGAGCCTGATGCTGTCCCCTATCAG
GAAGGCCCAAGACCCTTGGACCAACTGGATGCTGTGTCAAGTTTGCCTACCCCTAGCGACATCCTTGTGT
CCTACTCCACCTTCCCAGGATTTGTGTCTTGGAGGGACAAGAAAAGTGGCTCCTGGTACATCGAGACTTT
GGACGGTATTCTGGAACAGTGGGCTCGCTCTGAGGATCTGCAGTCCCTCCTTCTCAGGGTTGCCAATGCT
GTTTCTGCGAAAGGGACTTACAAGCAGATTCCTGGCTGTTTTAACTTCCTGCGGAAAAAGCTGTTTTTCA
AAACTTCTGTGCCCGGGCCAGAGAACCTGTACTTCCAGGGGCTCGAGCCCTCTGCCGGAGACATGAGAGC
TGCAAACCTTTGGCCGAGCCCGCTGATGATTAAACGCTCTAAGAAGAACAGCCTGGCCTTGTCCCTGACC
GCCGACCAGATGGTCAGTGCCTTGTTGGATGCCGAGCCCCCCATACTCTATTCCGAGTATGATCCTACCA
GACCCTTCAGTGAGGCTTCGATGATGGGCTTACTGACCAACCTGGCAGACAGGGAGCTGGTTCACATGAT
TAACTGGGCCAAGAGGGTGCCAGGCTTTGTGGATTTGACCCTCCACGATCAGGTCCACCTCCTAGAATGT
GCCTGGCTAGAGATCCTGATGATTGGTCTCGTCTGGCGCAGCATGGAGCACCCAGTGAAGCTACTGTTTG
CTCCTAACTTGCTCTTGGACAGGAACCAGGGAAAATGTGTAGAGGGCATGGTGGAGATTTTCGACATGCT
GCTGGCTACATCATCTCGGTTCCGCATGATGAATCTGCAGGGAGAGGAATTTGTGTGCCTCAAATCTATT
ATTTTGCTTAATTCTGGAGTTTACACATTTCTGTCCAGCACCCTGAAGTCTCTGGAGGAAAAGGACCATA
TCCATCGAGTGCTGGACAAGATCACAGACACTTTGATTCACCTGATGGCTAAGGCTGGCCTGACCCTGCA
GCAGCAGCATCAGAGACTCGCACAGCTTCTCCTGATCCTCTCCCACATCAGGCACATGAGTAACAAAGGC
ATGGAGCATCTGTACTCTATGAAGTGCAAGAACGTGGTGCCCCTCTATGATCTGCTGCTGGAGGCGGCGG
ACGCTCACCGCCTACATGCGCCCACTAGCCGTGGAGGGGCATCCGTGGAGGAAACAGACCAAAGCCACTT
GGCTACTGCGGGCTCTACTTCATCTCATTCCTTGCAAAAGTATTACATCACGGGGGAGGCAGAGGGTTTC
CCTGCCACAGCACCAGGATCTACGTAGACATGATAAGATACATTGATGAGTTTGGACAAACCACAACTAG
AATGCAGTGAAAAAAATGCTTTATTTGTGAAATTTGTGATGCTATTGCTTTATTTGTAACCATATTAAGC
TGCAATAAACAAGTTAACAACAACAATTGCATTCATTTTATGTTTCAGGTTCAGGGGGAGGTGTGGGAGG
TTTTTTCCTGCAGGACTCTAGTCGCGGCCGCTCTTCCGCTAATACTCAAGTACAATTTTAATGGAGTACT
TTTTTACTTTTACTCAAGTAAGATTCTAGCCAGATACTTTTACTTTTAATTGAGTAAAATTTTCCCTAAG
TACTTGTACTTTCACTTGAGTAAAATTTTTGAGTACTTTTTACACCTCTGCCCTGCATTAATGAATCGGC
CAACGCGCGGGGAGAGGCGGTTTGCGTATTGGGCGCTCTTCCGCTTCCTCGCTCACTGACTCGCTGCGCT
CGGTCGTTCGGCTGCGGCGAGCGGTATCAGCTCACTCAAAGGCGGTAATACGGTTATCCACAGAATCAGG
GGATAACGCAGGAAAGAACATGTGAGCAAAAGGCCAGCAAAAGGCCAGGAACCGTAAAAAGGCCGCGTTG
CTGGCGTTTTTCCATAGGCTCCGCCCCCCTGACGAGCATCACAAAAATCGACGCTCAAGTCAGAGGTGGC
GAAACCCGACAGGACTATAAAGATACCAGGCGTTTCCCCCTGGAAGCTCCCTCGTGCGCTCTCCTGTTCC
GACCCTGCCGCTTACCGGATACCTGTCCGCCTTTCTCCCTTCGGGAAGCGTGGCGCTTTCTCATAGCTCA
CGCTGTAGGTATCTCAGTTCGGTGTAGGTCGTTCGCTCCAAGCTGGGCTGTGTGCACGAACCCCCCGTTC
AGCCCGACCGCTGCGCCTTATCCGGTAACTATCGTCTTGAGTCCAACCCGGTAAGACACGACTTATCGCC
ACTGGCAGCAGCCACTGGTAACAGGATTAGCAGAGCGAGGTATGTAGGCGGTGCTACAGAGTTCTTGAAG
TGGTGGCCTAACTACGGCTACACTAGAAGAACAGTATTTGGTATCTGCGCTCTGCTGAAGCCAGTTACCT
TCGGAAAAAGAGTTGGTAGCTCTTGATCCGGCAAACAAACCACCGCTGGTAGCGGTGGTTTTTTTGTTTG
CAAGCAGCAGATTACGCGCAGAAAAAAAGGATCTCAAGAAGATCCTTTGATCTTTTCTACGGGGTCTGAC
GCTCAGTGGAACGAAAACTCACGTTAAGGGATTTTGGTCATGAGATTATCAAAAAGGATCTTCACCTAGA
TCCTTTTAAATTAAAAATGAAGTTTTAAATCAATCTAAAGTATATATGAGTAAACTTGGTCTGACAGTTA
CCAATGCTTAATCAGTGAGGCACCTATCTCAGCGATCTGTCTATTTCGTTCATCCATAGTTGCCTGACTC
CCCGTCGTGTAGATAACTACGATACGGGAGGGCTTACCATCTGGCCCCAGTGCTGCAATGATACCGCGAG
ACCCACGCTCACCGGCTCCAGATTTATCAGCAATAAACCAGCCAGCCGGAAGGGCCGAGCGCAGAAGTGG
TCCTGCAACTTTATCCGCCTCCATCCAGTCTATTAATTGTTGCCGGGAAGCTAGAGTAAGTAGTTCGCCA
GTTAATAGTTTGCGCAACGTTGTTGCCATTGCTACAGGCATCGTGGTGTCACGCTCGTCGTTTGGTATGG
CTTCATTCAGCTCCGGTTCCCAACGATCAAGGCGAGTTACATGATCCCCCATGTTGTGCAAAAAAGCGGT
TAGCTCCTTCGGTCCTCCGATCGTTGTCAGAAGTAAGTTGGCCGCAGTGTTATCACTCATGGTTATGGCA
GCACTGCATAATTCTCTTACTGTCATGCCATCCGTAAGATGCTTTTCTGTGACTGGTGAGTACTCAACCA
AGTCATTCTGAGAATAGTGTATGCGGCGACCGAGTTGCTCTTGCCCGGCGTCAATACGGGATAATACCGC
GCCACATAGCAGAACTTTAAAAGTGCTCATCATTGGAAAACGTTCTTCGGGGCGAAAACTCTCAAGGATC
TTACCGCTGTTGAGATCCAGTTCGATGTAACCCACTCGTGCACCCAACTGATCTTCAGCATCTTTTACTT
TCACCAGCGTTTCTGGGTGAGCAAAAACAGGAAGGCAAAATGCCGCAAAAAAGGGAATAAGGGCGACACG
GAAATGTTGAATACTCATACTCTTCCTTTTTCAATATTATTGAAGCATTTATCAGGGTTATTGTCTCATG
AGCGGATACATATTTGAATGTATTTAGAAAAATAAACAAATAGGGGTTCCGCGCACATTTCCCCGAAAAG
TGCCAC
